>Addgene plasmid #46483 | pGEX SH2D5-SH2 | depositor full sequence | sequence record 65686 | Full Sequence
ACGTTATCGACTGCACGGTGCACCAATGCTTCTGGCGTCAGGCAGCCATCGGAAGCTGTGGTATGGCTGT
GCAGGTCGTAAATCACTGCATAATTCGTGTCGCTCAAGGCGCACTCCCGTTCTGGATAATGTTTTTTGCG
CCGACATCATAACGGTTCTGGCAAATATTCTGAAATGAGCTGTTGACAATTAATCATCGGCTCGTATAAT
GTGTGGAATTGTGAGCGGATAACAATTTCACACAGGAAACAGTATTCATGTCCCCTATACTAGGTTATTG
GAAAATTAAGGGCCTTGTGCAACCCACTCGACTTCTTTTGGAATATCTTGAAGAAAAATATGAAGAGCAT
TTGTATGAGCGCGATGAAGGTGATAAATGGCGAAACAAAAAGTTTGAATTGGGTTTGGAGTTTCCCAATC
TTCCTTATTATATTGATGGTGATGTTAAATTAACACAGTCTATGGCCATCATACGTTATATAGCTGACAA
GCACAACATGTTGGGTGGTTGTCCAAAAGAGCGTGCAGAGATTTCAATGCTTGAAGGAGCGGTTTTGGAT
ATTAGATACGGTGTTTCGAGAATTGCATATAGTAAAGACTTTGAAACTCTCAAAGTTGATTTTCTTAGCA
AGCTACCTGAAATGCTGAAAATGTTCGAAGATCGTTTATGTCATAAAACATATTTAAATGGTGATCATGT
AACCCATCCTGACTTCATGTTGTATGACGCTCTTGATGTTGTTTTATACATGGACCCAATGTGCCTGGAT
GCGTTCCCAAAATTAGTTTGTTTTAAAAAACGTATTGAAGCTATCCCACAAATTGATAAGTACTTGAAAT
CCAGCAAGTATATAGCATGGCCTTTGCAGGGCTGGCAAGCCACGTTTGGTGGTGGCGACCATCCTCCAAA
ATCGGATCTGGAAGTTCTGTTCCAGGGGCCCCTGGGATCCGGGCGCGCCATGCTTGTGGAGAATGAGGGA
AGCCTGACAGAGAACATCTGGGCCTTTGCTGGCCTTTCCAGGTCCTGTGCTCTTTCCCTGCTGCGGAGAG
ATGTGCATGGAGCCTTCCTGCTGTGGCCAGAGCCAGGTACCAGCGACCAGTGGAGCCTGTCCGTACGGAC
CCAGTGTGGCGTGGTGCCTCACCAGGTCTTCAGGAACCACCTAGGCCGGTTCTGCCTAGAGCACCTGCCA
GCAGAGTTCCCCAGCCTGGAGGCCCTGGTGGAGAGCCACGCCGGGGTGGAACGAAGTCTCTTCTGCCCAC
TCAGCATGGGCCGTCTCAACCCTACCTACGAATTAATTAACGAATTCCCGGGTCGACTCGAGCGGCCGCA
TCGTGACTGACTGACGATCTGCCTCGCGCGTTTCGGTGATGACGGTGAAAACCTCTGACACATGCAGCTC
CCGGAGACGGTCACAGCTTGTCTGTAAGCGGATGCCGGGAGCAGACAAGCCCGTCAGGGCGCGTCAGCGG
GTGTTGGCGGGTGTCGGGGCGCAGCCATGACCCAGTCACGTAGCGATAGCGGAGTGTATAATTCTTGAAG
ACGAAAGGGCCTCGTGATACGCCTATTTTTATAGGTTAATGTCATGATAATAATGGTTTCTTAGACGTCA
GGTGGCACTTTTCGGGGAAATGTGCGCGGAACCCCTATTTGTTTATTTTTCTAAATACATTCAAATATGT
ATCCGCTCATGAGACAATAACCCTGATAAATGCTTCAATAATATTGAAAAAGGAAGAGTATGAGTATTCA
ACATTTCCGTGTCGCCCTTATTCCCTTTTTTGCGGCATTTTGCCTTCCTGTTTTTGCTCACCCAGAAACG
CTGGTGAAAGTAAAAGATGCTGAAGATCAGTTGGGTGCACGAGTGGGTTACATCGAACTGGATCTCAACA
GCGGTAAGATCCTTGAGAGTTTTCGCCCCGAAGAACGTTTTCCAATGATGAGCACTTTTAAAGTTCTGCT
ATGTGGCGCGGTATTATCCCGTGTTGACGCCGGGCAAGAGCAACTCGGTCGCCGCATACACTATTCTCAG
AATGACTTGGTTGAGTACTCACCAGTCACAGAAAAGCATCTTACGGATGGCATGACAGTAAGAGAATTAT
GCAGTGCTGCCATAACCATGAGTGATAACACTGCGGCCAACTTACTTCTGACAACGATCGGAGGACCGAA
GGAGCTAACCGCTTTTTTGCACAACATGGGGGATCATGTAACTCGCCTTGATCGTTGGGAACCGGAGCTG
AATGAAGCCATACCAAACGACGAGCGTGACACCACGATGCCTGCAGCAATGGCAACAACGTTGCGCAAAC
TATTAACTGGCGAACTACTTACTCTAGCTTCCCGGCAACAATTAATAGACTGGATGGAGGCGGATAAAGT
TGCAGGACCACTTCTGCGCTCGGCCCTTCCGGCTGGCTGGTTTATTGCTGATAAATCTGGAGCCGGTGAG
CGTGGGTCTCGCGGTATCATTGCAGCACTGGGGCCAGATGGTAAGCCCTCCCGTATCGTAGTTATCTACA
CGACGGGGAGTCAGGCAACTATGGATGAACGAAATAGACAGATCGCTGAGATAGGTGCCTCACTGATTAA
GCATTGGTAACTGTCAGACCAAGTTTACTCATATATACTTTAGATTGATTTAAAACTTCATTTTTAATTT
AAAAGGATCTAGGTGAAGATCCTTTTTGATAATCTCATGACCAAAATCCCTTAACGTGAGTTTTCGTTCC
ACTGAGCGTCAGACCCCGTAGAAAAGATCAAAGGATCTTCTTGAGATCCTTTTTTTCTGCGCGTAATCTG
CTGCTTGCAAACAAAAAAACCACCGCTACCAGCGGTGGTTTGTTTGCCGGATCAAGAGCTACCAACTCTT
TTTCCGAAGGTAACTGGCTTCAGCAGAGCGCAGATACCAAATACTGTCCTTCTAGTGTAGCCGTAGTTAG
GCCACCACTTCAAGAACTCTGTAGCACCGCCTACATACCTCGCTCTGCTAATCCTGTTACCAGTGGCTGC
TGCCAGTGGCGATAAGTCGTGTCTTACCGGGTTGGACTCAAGACGATAGTTACCGGATAAGGCGCAGCGG
TCGGGCTGAACGGGGGGTTCGTGCACACAGCCCAGCTTGGAGCGAACGACCTACACCGAACTGAGATACC
TACAGCGTGAGCTATGAGAAAGCGCCACGCTTCCCGAAGGGAGAAAGGCGGACAGGTATCCGGTAAGCGG
CAGGGTCGGAACAGGAGAGCGCACGAGGGAGCTTCCAGGGGGAAACGCCTGGTATCTTTATAGTCCTGTC
GGGTTTCGCCACCTCTGACTTGAGCGTCGATTTTTGTGATGCTCGTCAGGGGGGCGGAGCCTATGGAAAA
ACGCCAGCAACGCGGCCTTTTTACGGTTCCTGGCCTTTTGCTGGCCTTTTGCTCACATGTTCTTTCCTGC
GTTATCCCCTGATTCTGTGGATAACCGTATTACCGCCTTTGAGTGAGCTGATACCGCTCGCCGCAGCCGA
ACGACCGAGCGCAGCGAGTCAGTGAGCGAGGAAGCGGAAGAGCGCCTGATGCGGTATTTTCTCCTTACGC
ATCTGTGCGGTATTTCACACCGCATAAATTCCGACACCATCGAATGGTGCAAAACCTTTCGCGGTATGGC
ATGATAGCGCCCGGAAGAGAGTCAATTCAGGGTGGTGAATGTGAAACCAGTAACGTTATACGATGTCGCA
GAGTATGCCGGTGTCTCTTATCAGACCGTTTCCCGCGTGGTGAACCAGGCCAGCCACGTTTCTGCGAAAA
CGCGGGAAAAAGTGGAAGCGGCGATGGCGGAGCTGAATTACATTCCCAACCGCGTGGCACAACAACTGGC
GGGCAAACAGTCGTTGCTGATTGGCGTTGCCACCTCCAGTCTGGCCCTGCACGCGCCGTCGCAAATTGTC
GCGGCGATTAAATCTCGCGCCGATCAACTGGGTGCCAGCGTGGTGGTGTCGATGGTAGAACGAAGCGGCG
TCGAAGCCTGTAAAGCGGCGGTGCACAATCTTCTCGCGCAACGCGTCAGTGGGCTGATCATTAACTATCC
GCTGGATGACCAGGATGCCATTGCTGTGGAAGCTGCCTGCACTAATGTTCCGGCGTTATTTCTTGATGTC
TCTGACCAGACACCCATCAACAGTATTATTTTCTCCCATGAAGACGGTACGCGACTGGGCGTGGAGCATC
TGGTCGCATTGGGTCACCAGCAAATCGCGCTGTTAGCGGGCCCATTAAGTTCTGTCTCGGCGCGTCTGCG
TCTGGCTGGCTGGCATAAATATCTCACTCGCAATCAAATTCAGCCGATAGCGGAACGGGAAGGCGACTGG
AGTGCCATGTCCGGTTTTCAACAAACCATGCAAATGCTGAATGAGGGCATCGTTCCCACTGCGATGCTGG
TTGCCAACGATCAGATGGCGCTGGGCGCAATGCGCGCCATTACCGAGTCCGGGCTGCGCGTTGGTGCGGA
TATCTCGGTAGTGGGATACGACGATACCGAAGACAGCTCATGTTATATCCCGCCGTCAACCACCATCAAA
CAGGATTTTCGCCTGCTGGGGCAAACCAGCGTGGACCGCTTGCTGCAACTCTCTCAGGGCCAGGCGGTGA
AGGGCAATCAGCTGTTGCCCGTCTCACTGGTGAAAAGAAAAACCACCCTGGCGCCCAATACGCAAACCGC
CTCTCCCCGCGCGTTGGCCGATTCATTAATGCAGCTGGCACGACAGGTTTCCCGACTGGAAAGCGGGCAG
TGAGCGCAACGCAATTAATGTGAGTTAGCTCACTCATTAGGCACCCCAGGCTTTACACTTTATGCTTCCG
GCTCGTATGTTGTGTGGAATTGTGAGCGGATAACAATTTCACACAGGAAACAGCTATGACCATGATTACG
GATTCACTGGCCGTCGTTTTACAACGTCGTGACTGGGAAAACCCTGGCGTTACCCAACTTAATCGCCTTG
CAGCACATCCCCCTTTCGCCAGCTGGCGTAATAGCGAAGAGGCCCGCACCGATCGCCCTTCCCAACAGTT
GCGCAGCCTGAATGGCGAATGGCGCTTTGCCTGGTTTCCGGCACCAGAAGCGGTGCCGGAAAGCTGGCTG
GAGTGCGATCTTCCTGAGGCCGATACTGTCGTCGTCCCCTCAAACTGGCAGATGCACGGTTACGATGCGC
CCATCTACACCAACGTAACCTATCCCATTACGGTCAATCCGCCGTTTGTTCCCACGGAGAATCCGACGGG
TTGTTACTCGCTCACATTTAATGTTGATGAAAGCTGGCTACAGGAAGGCCAGACGCGAATTATTTTTGAT
GGCGTTGGAATT
Features (pLannotate 1.2.2; 17 found; start..end, strand, type, name):
      6..107     -  CDS            yciV (fragment): RNAAM_ECOLI - Also known as trpH From Escherichia coli (strain K12).
    183..211     +  promoter       tac promoter: strong E. coli promoter; hybrid between the trp and lac UV5 promoters
    219..235     +  protein_bind   lac operator: The lac repressor binds to the lac operator to inhibit transcription in E. coli. This inhibition can be relieved by adding lactose or isopropyl-β-D-thiogalactopyranoside (IPTG). lac repressor encoded by lacI
    258..911     +  CDS            GST26_SCHJA: Experimental evidence at protein level: Swiss-Prot protein existence level 1. GST isoenzymes appear to play a central role in the parasite detoxification system. Other functions are also suspected including a role in increasing the solubility of haematin in the parasite gut. From Schistosoma japonicum (Blood fluke).
    933..1292    +  CDS            Sh2d5 (fragment): SH2D5_MOUSE - Experimental evidence at protein level: Swiss-Prot protein existence level 1. May be involved in synaptic plasticity regulation through the control of Rac-GTP levels. From Mus musculus (Mouse).
   1349..1388    +  CDS            rop (fragment): Rop protein, which maintains plasmids at low copy number; rop
   1490..1530    +  misc_feature   bom (fragment): basis of mobility region from pBR322
   1635..1739    +  promoter       AmpR promoter: bla
   1740..2600    +  CDS            AmpR: β-lactamase; bla; confers resistance to ampicillin, carbenicillin, and related antibiotics
   2771..3359    +  rep_origin     ori: high-copy-number ColE1/pMB1/pBR322/pUC origin of replication
   3545..3596    -  misc_feature   bom (fragment): basis of mobility region from pBR322
   3603..3680    +  promoter       lacIq promoter: lacI (mutant); In the lacIq allele, a single base change in the promoter boosts expression of the lacI gene about 10-fold.
   3681..4763    +  CDS            lacI: lac repressor; lacI; The lac repressor binds to the lac operator to inhibit transcription in E. coli. This inhibition can be relieved by adding lactose or isopropyl-β-D-thiogalactopyranoside (IPTG).
   4776..4797    +  protein_bind   CAP binding site: CAP binding activates transcription in the presence of cAMP. E. coli catabolite activator protein
   4812..4842    +  promoter       lac promoter: promoter for the E. coli lac operon
   4850..4866    +  protein_bind   lac operator: The lac repressor binds to the lac operator to inhibit transcription in E. coli. This inhibition can be relieved by adding lactose or isopropyl-β-D-thiogalactopyranoside (IPTG). lac repressor encoded by lacI
   4886..5059    +  CDS            lacZα: LacZα fragment of β-galactosidase; lacZ fragment
