[The description below was written by a language model from this plasmid's Addgene catalogue record and pLannotate feature annotations shown in this document.]
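Description:
pGEX SH2D5-SH2 is a bacterial expression plasmid built on the pGEX6P1 backbone for producing the SH2 domain of mouse SH2D5 as a glutathione S-transferase fusion in E. coli. The full sequence record is 5,332 nt. The plasmid replicates from a ColE1/pBR322-type origin and is selected with ampicillin through the bla (β-lactamase) gene. The catalogue lists it as low copy, whereas the automated annotation labels the origin generically as high-copy, and only small fragments of rop and the bom region are detected.

The insert is a roughly 360 bp fragment encoding amino acids 290–399 of Sh2d5, cloned between BamHI and EcoRI sites that both remain intact. It lies directly downstream of, and in frame with, the Schistosoma japonicum GST coding sequence. A PreScission protease recognition site from the backbone sits between the two, so that GST can be cleaved off after purification. Transcription is driven by the hybrid tac promoter, which is followed by a lac operator. The plasmid also carries lacI under the lacIq promoter, so it supplies its own repressor: expression stays off until induction with IPTG, whatever the host strain. A remnant lac promoter/operator and lacZα fragment downstream of lacI are backbone carryover with no role in expression of the fusion.

The depositor gives the fusion protein's mass as about 38.1 kDa. The GST moiety allows affinity capture on glutathione resin. According to the associated publication, the construct belongs to a collection of GST–SH2 domain probes used for high-throughput profiling of tyrosine-phosphorylated proteins.
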