Addgene plasmid #46483: pGEX SH2D5-SH2
Depositing lab: Bruce Mayer. Depositing organization: University of Connecticut Health Center. Publication: High-throughput phosphotyrosine profiling using SH2 domains. Machida K, Thompson CM, Dierck K, Jablonowski K, Karkkainen S, Liu B, Zhang H, Nash PD, Newman DK, Nollau P, Pawson T, Renkema GH, Saksela K, Schiller MR, Shin DG, Mayer BJ. Mol Cell. 2007 Jun 22;26(6):899-915. 10.1016/j.molcel.2007.05.031 PubMed 17588523.
Backbone
  Vector backbone: pGEX6P1
  Backbone manufacturer: GE Healthcare Biosciences
  Backbone size w/o insert (bp): 4900
  Vector type: Bacterial Expression
Growth in bacteria
  Bacterial resistance: Ampicillin, 100 μg/mL
  Growth temperature: 37°C
  Growth strain: DH5alpha
  Copy number: Low Copy
Gene/Insert
  Gene/Insert name: SH2D5 (alt names: Sh2d5; BC036961; Sh2d5)
  Species: M. musculus (mouse)
  Insert size (bp): 363
  Mutation: contains amino acids 290-399
  Entrez Gene: Sh2d5
  Promoter: Tac
  Tag / fusion protein: GST (N terminal on backbone); PreScission (N terminal on backbone)
  Cloning method: Restriction Enzyme; 5′ cloning site BamHI (not destroyed); 3′ cloning site EcoRI (not destroyed)
  Sequencing primers: 5′ pGEX-5; 3′ pGEX-3
Terms and licenses: Academic/Nonprofit Terms; Industry Terms: Not Available to Industry
Depositor comments: The molecular weight of the GST fusion protein is approximately 38.1 kDa
How to cite: pGEX SH2D5-SH2 was a gift from Bruce Mayer (Addgene plasmid # 46483 ; http://n2t.net/addgene:46483 ; RRID:Addgene_46483)
