>Addgene plasmid #46483 | pGEX SH2D5-SH2 | depositor partial sequence | sequence record 65687 | Insert sequence
GGATCCGGGCGCGCCATGCTTGTGGAGAATGAGGGAAGCCTGACAGAGAACATCTGGGCCTTTGCTGGCC
TTTCCAGGTCCTGTGCTCTTTCCCTGCTGCGGAGAGATGTGCATGGAGCCTTCCTGCTGTGGCCAGAGCC
AGGTACCAGCGACCAGTGGAGCCTGTCCGTACGGACCCAGTGTGGCGTGGTGCCTCACCAGGTCTTCAGG
AACCACCTAGGCCGGTTCTGCCTAGAGCACCTGCCAGCAGAGTTCCCCAGCCTGGAGGCCCTGGTGGAGA
GCCACGCCGGGGTGGAACGAAGTCTCTTCTGCCCACTCAGCATGGGCCGTCTCAACCCTACCTACGAATT
AATTAACGAATTC
