>Addgene plasmid #46483 | pGEX SH2D5-SH2 | addgene partial sequence | sequence record 66707 | pGEX5
CGGATCTGGAGTTCTGTTCCAGGGGCCCCTGGGATCCGGGCGCGCCATGCTTGTGGAGAATGAGGGAAGC
CTGACAGAGAACATCTGGGCCTTTGCTGGCCTTTCCAGGTCCTGTGCTCTTTCCCTGCTGCGGAGAGATG
TGCATGGAGCCTTCCTGCTGTGGCCAGAGCCAGGTACCAGCGACCAGTGGAGCCTGTCCGTACGGACCCA
GTGTGGCGTGGTGCCTCACCAGGTCTTCAGGAACCACCTAGGCCGGTTCTGCCTAGAGCACCTGCCAGCA
GAGTTCCCCAGCCTGGAGGCCCTGGTGGAGAGCCACGCCGGGGTGGAACGAAGTCTCTTCTGCCCACTCA
GCATGGGCCGTCTCAACCCTACCTACGAATTAATTAACGAATTCCCGGGTCGACTCGAGCGGCCGCATCG
TGACTGACTGACGATCTGCCTCGCGCGTTTCGGTGATGACGGTGAAAACCTCTGACACATGCAGCTCCCG
GAGACGGTCACAGCTTGTCTGTAAGCGGATGCCGGGAGCAGACAAGCCCGTCAGGGCGCGTCAGCGGGTG
TTGGCGGGTGTCGGGGCGCAGCCATGACCCAGTCACGTAGCGATAGCGGAGTGTATAATTCTTGAAGACG
AAAGGGCCTCGTGATACGCCTATTTTTATAGGTTAATGTCATGATAATAATGGTTTCTTAGACGTCAGGT
GGCACTTTTCGGGGAAATGTGCGCGGAACCCCTATTTGTTTATTTTTCTAAATACATTCAAATATGTATC
CGCTCATGAGACAATAACCCTGATAAATGCTTCAATAATATTGAAAAAGGAA
